>Addgene plasmid #11075 | pET-15b LFN-DTA | depositor full sequence | sequence record 6888 | Author sequence
AAGTGGCGAGCCCGATCTTCCCCATCGGTGATGTCGGCGATATAGGCGCCAGCAACCGCACCTGTGGCGC
CGGTGATGCCGGCCACGATGCGTCCGGCGTAGAGGATCGAGATCTCGATCCCGCGAAATTAATACGACTC
ACTATAGGGGAATTGTGAGCGGATAACAATTCCCCTCTAGAAATAATTTTGTTTAACTTTAAGAAGGAGA
TATACCATGGGCAGCAGCCATCATCATCATCATCACAGCAGCGGCCTGGTGCCGCGCGGCAGCCATATGG
CGGGCGGTCATGGTGATGTAGGTATGCACGTAAAAGAGAAAGAGAAAAATAAAGATGAGAATAAGAGAAA
AGATGAAGAACGAAATAAAACACAGGAAGAGCATTTAAAGGAAATCATGAAACACATTGTAAAAATAGAA
GTAAAAGGGGAGGAAGCTGTTAAAAAAGAGGCAGCAGAAAAGCTACTTGAGAAAGTACCATCTGATGTTT
TAGAGATGTATAAAGCAATTGGAGGAAAGATATATATTGTGGATGGTGATATTACAAAACATATATCTTT
AGAAGCATTATCTGAAGATAAGAAAAAAATAAAAGACATTTATGGGAAAGATGCTTTATTACATGAACAT
TATGTATATGCAAAAGAAGGATATGAACCCGTACTTGTAATCCAATCTTCGGAAGATTATGTAGAAAATA
CTGAAAAGGCACTGAACGTTTATTATGAAATAGGTAAGATATTATCAAGGGATATTTTAAGTAAAATTAA
TCAACCATATCAGAAATTTTTAGATGTATTAAATACCATTAAAAATGCATCTGATTCAGATGGACAAGAT
CTTTTATTTACTAATCAGCTTAAGGAACATCCCACAGACTTTTCTGTAGAATTCTTGGAACAAAATAGCA
ATGAGGTACAAGAAGTATTTGCGAAAGCTTTTGCATATTATATCGAGCCACAGCATCGTGATGTTTTACA
GCTTTATGCACCGGAAGCTTTTAATTACATGGATAAATTTAACGAACAAGAAATAAATCTATCCGCCATG
GGCAGCTCTCACCACCACCACCACCACTCTTCCGGCCTGGTTCCACGTGGTGCTGACGACGTTGTTGACT
CTTCTAAATCTTTCGTTATGGAAAACTTCTCTTCTTACCACGGTACCAAACCGGGTTACGTCGACTCTAT
CCAGAAAGGTATCCAGAAGCCGAAATCTGGTACCCAGGGTAACTACGACGACGACTGGAAAGGTTTCTAC
TCTACCGACAACAAATACGACGCCGCGGGTTACTCTGTTGACAACGAAAACCCGCTGTCTGGTAAAGCTG
GTGGTGTTGTTAAAGTTACCTACCCGGGTCTGACCAAAGTTCTGGCTCTGAAAGTTGACAACGCTGAAAC
CATCAAAAAAGAACTGGGTCTCTCTCTGACCGAACCGCTGATGGAACAGGTTGGTACCGAAGAATTCATC
AAACGTTTCGGTGACGGTGCTTCTCGTGTTGTTCTGTCTCTGCCGTTCGCTGAGGGCTCTTCTTCTGTTG
AATACATCAACAACTGGGAACAGGCTAAAGCTCTGTCTGTTGAACTGGAAATCAACTTCGAAACCCGTGG
TAAACGTGGCCAGGACGCTATGTACGAATACATGGCTCAGGCTTGTGCAGGTAACCGTTAATGAGGATCC
GGCTGCTAACAAAGCCCGAAAGGAAGCTGAGTTGGCTGCTGCCACCGCTGAGCAATAACTAGCATAACCC
CTTGGGGCCTCTAAACGGGTCTTGAGGGGTTTTTTGCTGAAAGGAGGAACTATATCCGGATATCCCGCAA
GAGGCCCGGCAGTACCGGCATAACCAAGCCTATGCCTACAGCATCCAGGGTGACGGTGCCGAGGATGACG
ATGAGCGCATTGTTAGATTTCATACACGGTGCCTGACTGCGTTAGCAATTTAACTGTGATAAACTACCGC
ATTAAAGCTTATCGATGATAAGCTGTCAAACATGAGAATTCTTGAAGACGAAAGGGCCTCGTGATACGCC
TATTTTTATAGGTTAATGTCATGATAATAATGGTTTCTTAGACGTCAGGTGGCACTTTTCGGGGAAATGT
GCGCGGAACCCCTATTTGTTTATTTTTCTAAATACATTCAAATATGTATCCGCTCATGAGACAATAACCC
TGATAAATGCTTCAATAATATTGAAAAAGGAAGAGTATGAGTATTCAACATTTCCGTGTCGCCCTTATTC
CCTTTTTTGCGGCATTTTGCCTTCCTGTTTTTGCTCACCCAGAAACGCTGGTGAAAGTAAAAGATGCTGA
AGATCAGTTGGGTGCACGAGTGGGTTACATCGAACTGGATCTCAACAGCGGTAAGATCCTTGAGAGTTTT
CGCCCCGAAGAACGTTTTCCAATGATGAGCACTTTTAAAGTTCTGCTATGTGGCGCGGTATTATCCCGTG
TTGACGCCGGGCAAGAGCAACTCGGTCGCCGCATACACTATTCTCAGAATGACTTGGTTGAGTACTCACC
AGTCACAGAAAAGCATCTTACGGATGGCATGACAGTAAGAGAATTATGCAGTGCTGCCATAACCATGAGT
GATAACACTGCGGCCAACTTACTTCTGACAACGATCGGAGGACCGAAGGAGCTAACCGCTTTTTTGCACA
ACATGGGGGATCATGTAACTCGCCTTGATCGTTGGGAACCGGAGCTGAATGAAGCCATACCAAACGACGA
GCGTGACACCACGATGCCTGCAGCAATGGCAACAACGTTGCGCAAACTATTAACTGGCGAACTACTTACT
CTAGCTTCCCGGCAACAATTAATAGACTGGATGGAGGCGGATAAAGTTGCAGGACCACTTCTGCGCTCGG
CCCTTCCGGCTGGCTGGTTTATTGCTGATAAATCTGGAGCCGGTGAGCGTGGGTCTCGCGGTATCATTGC
AGCACTGGGGCCAGATGGTAAGCCCTCCCGTATCGTAGTTATCTACACGACGGGGAGTCAGGCAACTATG
GATGAACGAAATAGACAGATCGCTGAGATAGGTGCCTCACTGATTAAGCATTGGTAACTGTCAGACCAAG
TTTACTCATATATACTTTAGATTGATTTAAAACTTCATTTTTAATTTAAAAGGATCTAGGTGAAGATCCT
TTTTGATAATCTCATGACCAAAATCCCTTAACGTGAGTTTTCGTTCCACTGAGCGTCAGACCCCGTAGAA
AAGATCAAAGGATCTTCTTGAGATCCTTTTTTTCTGCGCGTAATCTGCTGCTTGCAAACAAAAAAACCAC
CGCTACCAGCGGTGGTTTGTTTGCCGGATCAAGAGCTACCAACTCTTTTTCCGAAGGTAACTGGCTTCAG
CAGAGCGCAGATACCAAATACTGTCCTTCTAGTGTAGCCGTAGTTAGGCCACCACTTCAAGAACTCTGTA
GCACCGCCTACATACCTCGCTCTGCTAATCCTGTTACCAGTGGCTGCTGCCAGTGGCGATAAGTCGTGTC
TTACCGGGTTGGACTCAAGACGATAGTTACCGGATAAGGCGCAGCGGTCGGGCTGAACGGGGGGTTCGTG
CACACAGCCCAGCTTGGAGCGAACGACCTACACCGAACTGAGATACCTACAGCGTGAGCTATGAGAAAGC
GCCACGCTTCCCGAAGGGAGAAAGGCGGACAGGTATCCGGTAAGCGGCAGGGTCGGAACAGGAGAGCGCA
CGAGGGAGCTTCCAGGGGGAAACGCCTGGTATCTTTATAGTCCTGTCGGGTTTCGCCACCTCTGACTTGA
GCGTCGATTTTTGTGATGCTCGTCAGGGGGGCGGAGCCTATGGAAAAACGCCAGCAACGCGGCCTTTTTA
CGGTTCCTGGCCTTTTGCTGGCCTTTTGCTCACATGTTCTTTCCTGCGTTATCCCCTGATTCTGTGGATA
ACCGTATTACCGCCTTTGAGTGAGCTGATACCGCTCGCCGCAGCCGAACGACCGAGCGCAGCGAGTCAGT
GAGCGAGGAAGCGGAAGAGCGCCTGATGCGGTATTTTCTCCTTACGCATCTGTGCGGTATTTCACACCGC
ATATATGGTGCACTCTCAGTACAATCTGCTCTGATGCCGCATAGTTAAGCCAGTATACACTCCGCTATCG
CTACGTGACTGGGTCATGGCTGCGCCCCGACACCCGCCAACACCCGCTGACGCGCCCTGACGGGCTTGTC
TGCTCCCGGCATCCGCTTACAGACAAGCTGTGACCGTCTCCGGGAGCTGCATGTGTCAGAGGTTTTCACC
GTCATCACCGAAACGCGCGAGGCAGCTGCGGTAAAGCTCATCAGCGTGGTCGTGAAGCGATTCACAGATG
TCTGCCTGTTCATCCGCGTCCAGCTCGTTGAGTTTCTCCAGAAGCGTTAATGTCTGGCTTCTGATAAAGC
GGGCCATGTTAAGGGCGGTTTTTTCCTGTTTGGTCACTGATGCCTCCGTGTAAGGGGGATTTCTGTTCAT
GGGGGTAATGATACCGATGAAACGAGAGAGGATGCTCACGATACGGGTTACTGATGATGAACATGCCCGG
TTACTGGAACGTTGTGAGGGTAAACAACTGGCGGTATGGATGCGGCGGGACCAGAGAAAAATCACTCAGG
GTCAATGCCAGCGCTTCGTTAATACAGATGTAGGTGTTCCACAGGGTAGCCAGCAGCATCCTGCGATGCA
GATCCGGAACATAATGGTGCAGGGCGCTGACTTCCGCGTTTCCAGACTTTACGAAACACGGAAACCGAAG
ACCATTCATGTTGTTGCTCAGGTCGCAGACGTTTTGCAGCAGCAGTCGCTTCACGTTCGCTCGCGTATCG
GTGATTCATTCTGCTAACCAGTAAGGCAACCCCGCCAGCCTAGCCGGGTCCTCAACGACAGGAGCACGAT
CATGCGCACCCGTGGCCAGGACCCAACGCTGCCCGAGATGCGCCGCGTGCGGCTGCTGGAGATGGCGGAC
GCGATGGATATGTTCTGCCAAGGGTTGGTTTGCGCATTCACAGTTCTCCGCAAGAATTGATTGGCTCCAA
TTCTTGGAGTGGTGAATCCGTTAGCGAGGTGCCGCCGGCTTCCATTCAGGTCGAGGTGGCCCGGCTCCAT
GCACCGCGACGCAACGCGGGGAGGCAGACAAGGTATAGGGCGGCGCCTACAATCCATGCCAACCCGTTCC
ATGTGCTCGCCGAGGCGGCATAAATCGCCGTGACGATCAGCGGTCCAGTGATCGAAGTTAGGCTGGTAAG
AGCCGCGAGCGATCCTTGAAGCTGTCCCTGATGGTCGTCATCTACCTGCCTGGACAGCATGGCCTGCAAC
GCGGGCATCCCGATGCCGCCGGAAGCGAGAAGAATCATAATGGGGAAGGCCATCCAGCCTCGCGTCGCGA
ACGCCAGCAAGACGTAGCCCAGCGCGTCGGCCGCCATGCCGGCGATAATGGCCTGCTTCTCGCCGAAACG
TTTGGTGGCGGGACCAGTGACGAAGGCTTGAGCGAGGGCGTGCAAGATTCCGAATACCGCAAGCGACAGG
CCGATCATCGTCGCGCTCCAGCGAAAGCGGTCCTCGCCGAAAATGACCCAGAGCGCTGCCGGCACCTGTC
CTACGAGTTGCATGATAAAGAAGACAGTCATAAGTGCGGCGACGATAGTCATGCCCCGCGCCCACCGGAA
GGAGCTGACTGGGTTGAAGGCTCTCAAGGGCATCGGTCGAGATCCCGGTGCCTAATGAGTGAGCTAACTT
ACATTAATTGCGTTGCGCTCACTGCCCGCTTTCCAGTCGGGAAACCTGTCGTGCCAGCTGCATTAATGAA
TCGGCCAACGCGCGGGGAGAGGCGGTTTGCGTATTGGGCGCCAGGGTGGTTTTTCTTTTCACCAGTGAGA
CGGGCAACAGCTGATTGCCCTTCACCGCCTGGCCCTGAGAGAGTTGCAGCAAGCGGTCCACGCTGGTTTG
CCCCAGCAGGCGAAAATCCTGTTTGATGGTGGTTAACGGCGGGATATAACATGAGCTGTCTTCGGTATCG
TCGTATCCCACTACCGAGATATCCGCACCAACGCGCAGCCCGGACTCGGTAATGGCGCGCATTGCGCCCA
GCGCCATCTGATCGTTGGCAACCAGCATCGCAGTGGGAACGATGCCCTCATTCAGCATTTGCATGGTTTG
TTGAAAACCGGACATGGCACTCCAGTCGCCTTCCCGTTCCGCTATCGGCTGAATTTGATTGCGAGTGAGA
TATTTATGCCAGCCAGCCAGACGCAGACGCGCCGAGACAGAACTTAATGGGCCCGCTAACAGCGCGATTT
GCTGGTGACCCAATGCGACCAGATGCTCCACGCCCAGTCGCGTACCGTCTTCATGGGAGAAAATAATACT
GTTGATGGGTGTCTGGTCAGAGACATCAAGAAATAACGCCGGAACATTAGTGCAGGCAGCTTCCACAGCA
ATGGCATCCTGGTCATCCAGCGGATAGTTAATGATCAGCCCACTGACGCGTTGCGCGAGAAGATTGTGCA
CCGCCGCTTTACAGGCTTCGACGCCGCTTCGTTCTACCATCGACACCACCACGCTGGCACCCAGTTGATC
GGCGCGAGATTTAATCGCCGCGACAATTTGCGACGGCGCGTGCAGGGCCAGACTGGAGGTGGCAACGCCA
ATCAGCAACGACTGTTTGCCCGCCAGTTGTTGTGCCACGCGGTTGGGAATGTAATTCAGCTCCGCCATCG
CCGCTTCCACTTTTTCCCGCGTTTTCGCAGAAACGTGGCTGGCCTGGTTCACCACGCGGGAAACGGTCTG
ATAAGAGACACCGGCATACTCTGCGACATCGTATAACGTTACTGGTTTCACATTCACCACCCTGAATTGA
CTCTCTTCCGGGCGCTATCATGCCATACCGCGAAAGGTTTTGCGCCATTCGATGGTGTCCGGGATCTCGA
CGCTCTCCCTTATGCGACTCCTGCATTAGGAAGCAGCCCAGTAGTAGGTTGAGGCCGTTGAGCACCGCCG
CCGCAAGGAATGGTGCATGCAAGGAGATGGCGCCCAACAGTCCCCCGGCCACGGGGCCTGCCACCATACC
CACGCCGAAACAAGCGCTCATGAGCCCG
Features (pLannotate 1.2.2; 23 found; start..end, strand, type, name):
    130..148     +  promoter       T7 promoter: promoter for bacteriophage T7 RNA polymerase
    149..173     +  protein_bind   lac operator: The lac repressor binds to the lac operator to inhibit transcription in E. coli. This inhibition can be relieved by adding lactose or isopropyl-β-D-thiogalactopyranoside (IPTG). lac repressor encoded by lacI
    188..210     +  RBS            RBS: efficient ribosome binding site from bacteriophage T7 gene 10 (Olins and Rangwala, 1989)
    229..245     +  CDS            capTEV™ (fragment): composite tag for in vivo biotinylation, TEV protease cleavage, and 6xHis tagging
    256..273     +  CDS            thrombin site: thrombin recognition and cleavage site
    280..1044    +  CDS            lef (fragment): LEF_BACAN - Experimental evidence at protein level: Swiss-Prot protein existence level 1. Lethal factor (LF), which constitutes one of the three proteins composing the anthrax toxin, is able to trigger rapid cell death in macrophages (PubMed:3711080, PubMed:8380282, PubMed:9563949, PubMed:10475971, PubMed:11104681, PubMed:9703991). Acts as a protease that cleaves the N-terminal of most dual specificity mitogen-activated protein kinase kinases (MAPKKs or MAP2Ks) (except for MAP2K5): cleavage invariably occurs within the N-terminal proline-rich region preceding the kinase domain, thus disrupting
   1060..1077    +  CDS            9xHis (fragment): 9xHis affinity tag
   1099..1668    +  CDS            DTX_CORBE (fragment): Experimental evidence at protein level: Swiss-Prot protein existence level 1. Diphtheria toxin, produced by a phage infecting Corynebacterium diphtheriae, is a proenzyme that, after activation, catalyzes the covalent attachment of the ADP ribose moiety of NAD to eukaryotic elongation factor 2 (eEF-2). Fragment A is the catalytic portion responsible for enzymatic ADP-ribosylation of elongation factor 2, while fragment B is responsible for binding of toxin to cell receptors and entry of fragment A. From Corynephage beta.
   1682..1731    +  CDS            SET1 (fragment): solubility-enhancement tag derived from T7 phage gene 10B
   1739..1786    +  terminator     T7 terminator: transcription terminator for bacteriophage T7 RNA polymerase
   1809..1913    -  CDS            TcR (fragment): tetracycline efflux protein; tet; confers resistance to tetracycline
   1961..1989    -  promoter       tet promoter: E. coli promoter for tetracycline efflux protein gene
   2102..2206    +  promoter       AmpR promoter: bla
   2207..3067    +  CDS            AmpR: β-lactamase; bla; confers resistance to ampicillin, carbenicillin, and related antibiotics
   3238..3826    +  rep_origin     ori: high-copy-number ColE1/pMB1/pBR322/pUC origin of replication
   4012..4154    -  misc_feature   bom: basis of mobility region from pBR322
   4256..4447    -  CDS            rop: Rop protein, which maintains plasmids at low copy number; rop
   4464..4844    +  CDS            YPB1_ECOLX: Protein predicted: Swiss-Prot protein existence level 4. From Escherichia coli.
   5086..5710    -  CDS            TcR (fragment): tetracycline efflux protein; tet; confers resistance to tetracycline
   5725..5746    -  protein_bind   CAP binding site: CAP binding activates transcription in the presence of cAMP. E. coli catabolite activator protein
   5759..6841    -  CDS            lacI: lac repressor; lacI; The lac repressor binds to the lac operator to inhibit transcription in E. coli. This inhibition can be relieved by adding lactose or isopropyl-β-D-thiogalactopyranoside (IPTG).
   6842..6919    -  promoter       lacI promoter: lacI
   6927..108     -  CDS            TcR (fragment) (across the origin): tetracycline efflux protein; tet; confers resistance to tetracycline
