[The description below was written by a language model from this plasmid's Addgene catalogue record and pLannotate feature annotations shown in this document.]
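Description:
pET-15b LFN-DTA is a bacterial expression plasmid built on the pET-15b backbone for producing a chimeric toxin protein in E. coli. It replicates from a pBR322/ColE1-type origin accompanied by the bom and rop elements and is selected with ampicillin through the β-lactamase gene. The catalogue lists it as high copy, although the presence of rop is usually associated with more moderate copy number. The scattered tetracycline-resistance fragments in the annotation are non-functional remnants of the pBR322 ancestry of the backbone.

The insert of about 1.4 kb, cloned between NdeI and BamHI, encodes LFN-DTA. This is the protective antigen-binding N-terminal domain of Bacillus anthracis lethal factor (residues 1–255) fused to the catalytic A chain of diphtheria toxin, the fragment that ADP-ribosylates eukaryotic elongation factor 2. Expression is driven by a T7 promoter under control of a lac operator, followed by the T7 gene 10 ribosome binding site and closed by a T7 terminator. A plasmid-borne lacI gene supplies repressor, so transcription is IPTG-inducible in hosts that provide T7 RNA polymerase. The backbone contributes an N-terminal His tag and a thrombin cleavage site for affinity purification and tag removal. The annotation also detects a short histidine-rich stretch at the junction between the two toxin domains. The hits labelled capTEV and SET1 are small partial matches, probably reflecting the His tag and vector-derived sequence rather than deliberate additions.

According to the associated publication title, the fusion was used to show that the lethal factor binding domain can mediate protective antigen-dependent translocation of a heterologous protein. DTA is presumably useful as cargo because its delivery to the cytosol shuts down protein synthesis.
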