Addgene plasmid #11075: pET-15b LFN-DTA
Depositing lab: John Collier. Depositing organization: Harvard Medical School. Publication: Protective antigen-binding domain of anthrax lethal factor mediates translocation of a heterologous protein fused to its amino- or carboxy-terminus. Milne JC, Blanke SR, Hanna PC, Collier RJ. Mol Microbiol. 1995 Feb . 15(4):661-6. 10.1111/j.1365-2958.1995.tb02375.x PubMed 7783638.
Backbone
  Vector backbone: pET-15b
  Backbone manufacturer: EMD Biosciences
  Backbone size w/o insert (bp): 5700
  Vector type: Bacterial Expression
Growth in bacteria
  Bacterial resistance: Ampicillin, 100 μg/mL
  Growth temperature: 37°C
  Growth strain: DH5alpha
  Copy number: High Copy
Gene/Insert
  Gene/Insert name: LFN-DTA (alt names: LF; DT)
  Species: Bacillus anthracis and Corynebacterium diphtheriae
  Insert size (bp): 1400
  Tag / fusion protein: His (N terminal on backbone)
  Cloning method: Restriction Enzyme; 5′ cloning site NdeI (not destroyed); 3′ cloning site BamHI (not destroyed)
  Sequencing primers: 5′ T7
Terms and licenses: Academic/Nonprofit Terms; Industry Terms: Not Available to Industry
Depositor comments: Chimeric protein composed of the PA recognition domain of LF (LFN; residues 1-255) fused to the catalytic chain of diptheria toxin (DTA). pET-15b LFN was digested with NdeI/NcoI and pSBXLIII (DTA containing) was digested with NcoI/BamHI.
How to cite: pET-15b LFN-DTA was a gift from John Collier (Addgene plasmid # 11075)
