>Addgene plasmid #11075 | pET-15b LFN-DTA | addgene partial sequence | sequence record 18009 | 11075 with T7
CTAGAATAATTTTGTTTAACTTTAAGAAGGAGATATACCATGGGCAGCAGCCATCATCATCATCATCACA
GCAGCGGCCTGGTGCCGCGCGGCAGCCATATGGCGGGCGGTCATGGTGATGTAGGTATGCACGTAAAAGA
GAAAGAGAAAAATAAAGATGAGAATAAGAGAAAAGATGAAGAACGAAATAAAACACAGGAAGAGCATTTA
AAGGAAATCATGAAACACATTGTAAAAATAGAAGTAAAAGGGGAGGAAGCTGTTAAAAAAGAGGCAGCAG
AAAAGCTACTTGAGAAAGTACCATCTGATGTTTTAGAGATGTATAAAGCAATTGGAGGAAAGATATATAT
TGTGGATGGTGATATTACAAAACATATATCTTTAGAAGCATTATCTGAAGATAAGAAAAAAATAAAAGAC
ATTTATGGGAAAGATGCTTTATTACATGAACATTATGTATATGCAAAAGAAGGATATGAACCCGTACTTG
TAATCCAATCTTCGGAAGATTATGTAGAAAATACTGAAAAGGCACTGAACGTTTATTATGAAATAGGTAA
GATATTATCAAGGGATATTTTAAGTAAAATTAATCAACCATATCAGAAATTTTTAGATGTATTAAATACC
ATTAAAAATGCATCTGATTCAGATGGACAAGATCTTTTATTTACTAATCAGCTTAAGGAACATCCCACAG
ACTTTTCTGTAGAATTCTTGGAACAAAATAGCAATGAGGTACAAGAAGTATTTGCGAAAGCTTTTGCATA
TTATATCGAGCCACAGC
